>Addgene plasmid #183935 | NLS-tdPCP-GFP-VP16 | addgene full sequence | sequence record 364164 | Addgene NGS Result
CATGCATTAGTTATTAATAGTAATCAATTACGGGGTCATTAGTTCATAGCCCATATATGGAGTTCCGCGT
TACATAACTTACGGTAAATGGCCCGCCTGGCTGACCGCCCAACGACCCCCGCCCATTGACGTCAATAATG
ACGTATGTTCCCATAGTAACGCCAATAGGGACTTTCCATTGACGTCAATGGGTGGAGTATTTACGGTAAA
CTGCCCACTTGGCAGTACATCAAGTGTATCATATGCCAAGTACGCCCCCTATTGACGTCAATGACGGTAA
ATGGCCCGCCTGGCATTATGCCCAGTACATGACCTTATGGGACTTTCCTACTTGGCAGTACATCTACGTA
TTAGTCATCGCTATTACCATGGTGATGCGGTTTTGGCAGTACATCAATGGGCGTGGATAGCGGTTTGACA
CACGGGGATTTCCAAGTCTCCACCCCATTGACGTCAATGGGAGTTTGTTTTGGCACCAAAATCAACGGGA
CTTTCCAAAATGTCGTAACAACTCCGCCCCATTGACGCAAATGGGCGGTAGGCGTGTACGGTGGGAGGTC
GGGGGGGGCAGAGCTGGTTTAGTGAACCGTCAGATCCGCTAGCGCTACCGGACTCAGATCTCGAGCTCAA
GCTTCTCATGGGCCCAAAAAAGAAAAGAAAAGTTGGGTCACATATGCTAGCCTCCAAAACCATCGTTCTT
TCGGTCGGCGAGGCTACTCGCACTCTGACTGAGATCCAGTCCACCGCAGACCGTCAGATCTTCGAAGAGA
AGGTCGGGCCTCTGGTGGGTCGGCTGCGCCTCACGGCTTCGCTCCGTCAAAACGGAGCCAAGACCGCGTA
TCGCGTCAACCTAAAACTGGATCAGGCGGACGTCGTTGATTCCGGACTTCCGAAAGTGCGCTACACTCAG
GTATGGTCGCACGACGTGACAATCGTTGCGAATAGCACCGAGGCCTCGCGCAAATCGTTGTACGATTTGA
CCAAGTCCCTCGTCGCGACCTCGCAGGTCGAAGATCTTGTCGTCAACCTTGTGCCGCTGGGCCGTGCGGA
TCCGCTAGCCTCCAAAACCATCGTTCTTTCGGTCGGCGAGGCTACTCGCACTCTGACTGAGATCCAGTCC
ACCGCAGACCGTCAGATCTTCGAAGAGAAGGTCGGGCCTCTGGTGGGTCGGCTGCGCCTCACGGCTTCGC
TCCGTCAAAACGGAGCCAAGACCGCGTATCGCGTCAACCTAAAACTGGATCAGGCGGACGTCGTTGATTC
CGGACTTCCGAAAGTGCGCTACACTCAGGTATGGTCGCACGACGTGACAATCGTTGCGAATAGCACCGAG
GCCTCGCGCAAATCGTTGTACGATTTGACCAAGTCCCTCGTCGCGACCTCGCAGGTCGAAGATCTTGTCG
TCAACCTTGTGCCGCTGGGCCGTCCACCGGTCATGGTGAGCAAGGGCGAGGAGCTGTTCACCGGGGTGGT
GCCCATCCTGGTCGAGCTGGACGGCGACGTAAACGGCCACAAGTTCAGCGTGTCCGGCGAGGGCGAGGGC
GATGCCACCTACGGCAAGCTGACCCTGAAGTTCATCTGCACCACCGGCAAGCTGCCCGTGCCCTGGCCCA
CCCTCGTGACCACCCTGACCTACGGCGTGCAGTGCTTCAGCCGCTACCCCGACCACATGAAGCAGCACGA
CTTCTTCAAGTCCGCCATGCCCGAAGGCTACGTCCAGGAGCGCACCATCTTCTTCAAGGACGACGGCAAC
TACAAGACCCGCGCCGAGGTGAAGTTCGAGGGCGACACCCTGGTGAACCGCATCGAGCTGAAGGGCATCG
ACTTCAAGGAGGACGGCAACATCCTGGGGCACAAGCTGGAGTACAACTACAACAGCCACAACGTCTATAT
CATGGCCGACAAGCAGAAGAACGGCATCAAGGTGAACTTCAAGATCCGCCACAACATCGAGGACGGCAGC
GTGCAGCTCGCCGACCACTACCAGCAGAACACCCCCATCGGCGACGGCCCCGTGCTGCTGCCCGACAACC
ACTACCTGAGCACCCAGTCCGCCCTGAGCAAAGACCCCAACGAGAAGCGCGATCACATGGTCCTGCTGGA
GTTCGTGACCGCCGCCGGGATCACTCTCGGCATGGACGAGCTGTACAAGAGCGGCCGCAGGGGGCGTCGA
CTGGGTACCCCTCCTAAGAAGAAGAGGAAGGTTGCCCCCACCATGGATAAAAAGAAGAGAAAGGCCCCCC
CGACCGATGTCAGCCTGGGGGACGAGCTCCACTTAGACGGCGAGGACGTGGCGATGGCGCATGCCGACGC
GCTAGACGATTTCGATCTGGACATGTTGGGGGACGGGGATTCCCCGGGTCCGGGATTTACCCCCCACGAC
TCCGCCCCCTACGGCGCTCTGGATATGGCCGACTTCGAGTTTGAGCAGATGTTTACCGATGCCCCTCTAG
ACGGGGGGATCCACCGGATCTAGCGGCTAGATCATAATCAGCCATACCACATTTGTAGAGGTTTTACTTG
CTTTAAAAAACCTCCCACACCTCCCCCTGAACCTGAAACATAAAATGAATGCAATTGTTGTTGTTAACTT
GTTTATTGCAGCTTATAATGGTTACAAATAAAGCAATAGCATCACAAATTTCACAAATAAAGCATTTTTT
TCACTGCATTCTAGTTGTGGTTTGTCCAAACTCATCAATGTATCTTAAGGCGTAAATTGTAAGCGTTAAT
ATTTTGTTAAAATTCGCGTTAAATTTTTGTTAAATCAGCTCATTTTTTAACCAATAGGCCGAAATCGGCA
AAATCCCTTATAAATCAAAAGAATAGACCGAGATAGGGT
[37 nt withheld, positions 2840-2876]
AAAGAACGTGGACTCCAACGTCAAAGG
[49 nt withheld, positions 2904-2952]
T
[91 nt withheld, positions 2954-3044]
G
[124 nt withheld, positions 3046-3169]
CAGGTGGCACTTTTCGGGGAAATGTGCGCGGAACCCCTATTTGTTTATTTTTCTAAATACATTCAAATAT
GTATCCGCTCATGAGACAATAACCCTGATAAATGCTTCAATAATATTGAAAAAGGAAGAGTCCTGAGGCG
GAAAGAACCAGCTGTGGAATGTGTGTCAGTTAGGGTGTGGAAAGTCCCCAGGCTCCCCAGCAGGCAGAAG
TATGCAAAGCATGCATCTCAATTAGTCAGCAACCAGGTGTGGAAAGTCCCCAGGCTCCCCAGCAGGCAGA
AGTATGCAAAGCATGCATCTCAATTAGTCAGCAACCATAGTCCCGCCCCTAACTCCGCCCATCCCGCCCC
TAACTCCGCCCAGTTCCGCCCATTCTCCGCCCCATGGCTGACTAATTTTTTTTATTTATGCAGAGGCCGA
GGCCGCCTCGGCCTCTGAGCTATTCCAGAAGTAGTGAGGAGGCTTTTTTGGAGGCCTAGGCTTTTGCAAA
GATCGATCAAGAGACAGGATGAGGATCGTTTCGCATGATTGAACAAGATGGATTGCACGCAGGTTCTCCG
GCCGCTTGGGTGGAGAGGCTATTCGGCTATGACTGGGCACAACAGACAATCGGCTGCTCTGATGCCGCCG
TGTTCCGGCTGTCAGCGCAGGGGCGCCCGGTTCTTTTTGTCAAGACCGACCTGTCCGGTGCCCTGAATGA
ACTGCAAGACGAGGCAGCGCGGCTATCGTGGCTGGCCACGACGGGCGTTCCTTGCGCAGCTGTGCTCGAC
GTTGTCACTGAAGCGGGAAGGGACTGGCTGCTATTGGGCGAAGTGCCGGGGCAGGATCTCCTGTCATCTC
ACCTTGCTCCTGCCGAGAAAGTATCCATCATGGCTGATGCAATGCGGCGGCTGCATACGCTTGATCCGGC
TACCTGCCCATTCGACCACCAAGCGAAACATCGCATCGAGCGAGCACGTACTCGGATGGAAGCCGGTCTT
GTCGATCAGGATGATCTGGACGAAGAGCATCAGGGGCTCGCGCCAGCCGAACTGTTCGCCAGGCTCAAGG
CGAGCATGCCCGACGGCGAGGATCTCGTCGTGACCCATGGCGATGCCTGCTTGCCGAATATCATGGTGGA
AAATGGCCGCTTTTCTGGATTCATCGACTGTGGCCGGCTGGGTGTGGCGGACCGCTATCAGGACATAGCG
TTGGCTACCCGTGATATTGCTGAAGAGCTTGGCGGCGAATGGGCTGACCGCTTCCTCGTGCTTTACGGTA
TCGCCGCTCCCGATTCGCAGCGCATCGCCTTCTATCGCCTTCTTGACGAGTTCTTCTGAGCGGGACTCTG
GGGTTCGAAATGACCGACCAAGCGACGCCCAACCTGCCATCACGAGATTTCGATTCCACCGCCGCCTTCT
ATGAAAGGTTGGGCTTCGGAATCGTTTTCCGGGACGCCGGCTGGATGATCCTCCAGCGCGGGGATCTCAT
GCTGGAGTTCTTCGCCCACCCTAGGGGGAGGCTAACTGAAACACGGAAGGAGACAATACCGGAAGGAACC
CGCGCTATGACGGCAATAAAAAGACAGAATAAAACGCACGGTGTTGGGTCGTTTGTTCATAAACGCGGGG
TTCGGTCCCAGGGCTGGCACTCTGTCGATACCCCACCGAGACCCCATTGGGGCCAATACGCCCGCGTTTC
TTCCTTTTCCCCACCCCACCCCCCAAGTTCGGGTGAAGGCCCAGGGCTCGCAGCCAACGTCGGGGCGGCA
GGCCCTGCCATAGCCTCAGGTTACTCATATATACTTTAGATTGATTTAAAACTTCATTTTTAATTTAAAA
GGATCTAGGTGAAGATCCTTTTTGATAATCTCATGACCAAAATCCCTTAACGTGAGTTTTCGTTCCACTG
AGCGTCAGACCCCGTAGAAAAGATCAAAGGATCTTCTTGAGATCCTTTTTTTCTGCGCGTAATCTGCTGC
TTGCAAACAAAAAAACCACCGCTACCAGCGGTGGTTTGTTTGCCGGATCAAGAGCTACCAACTCTTTTTC
CGAAGGTAACTGGCTTCAGCAGAGCGCAGATACCAAATACTGTTCTTCTAGTGTAGCCGTAGTTAGGCCA
CCACTTCAAGAACTCTGTAGCACCGCCTACATACCTCGCTCTGCTAATCCTGTTACCAGTGGCTGCTGCC
AGTGGCGATAAGTCGTGTCTTACCGGGTTGGACTCAAGACGATAGTTACCGGATAAGGCGCAGCGGTCGG
GCTGAACGGGGGGTTCGTGCACACAGCCCAGCTTGGAGCGAACGACCTACACCGAACTGAGATACCTACA
GCGTGAGCTATGAGAAAGCGCCACGCTTCCCGAAGGGAGAAAGGCGGACAGGTATCCGGTAAGCGGCAGG
GTCGGAACAGGAGAGCGCACGAGGGAGCTTCCAGGGGGAAACGCCTGGTATCTTTATAGTCCTGTCGGGT
TTCGCCACCTCTGACTTGAGCGTCGATTTTTGTGATGCTCGTCAGGGGGGCGGAGCCTATGGAAAAACGC
CAGCAACGCGGCCTTTTTACGGTTCCTGGCCTTTTGCTGGCCTTTTGCTCACATGTTCTTTCCTGCGTTA
TCCCCTGATTCTGTGGATAACCGTATTACCGC
Features (pLannotate 1.2.2; 17 found; start..end, strand, type, name):
     68..371     +  enhancer       CMV enhancer: human cytomegalovirus immediate early enhancer
    372..560     +  promoter       CMV promoter (fragment): human cytomegalovirus (CMV) immediate early promoter
    568..596     +  promoter       tight TRE promoter (fragment): Tet-responsive promoter PTight, consisting of seven tet operator sequences followed by the minimal CMV promoter
    598..635     +  misc_feature   MCS (fragment): multiple cloning site
   1061..1423    +  CDS            COAT_BPPP7: Experimental evidence at protein level: Swiss-Prot protein existence level 1. Forms the phage shell; binds to the phage RNA. From Pseudomonas phage PP7 (Bacteriophage PP7).
   1433..2149    +  CDS            EGFP: EGFP is a basic (constitutively fluorescent) green fluorescent protein published in 1996, derived from Aequorea victoria. It is reported to be a rapidly-maturing weak dimer with moderate acid sensitivity.
   2234..2444    +  CDS            VP16 AD (fragment): transcriptional activation domain of herpes simplex virus protein VP16 (Triezenberg et al., 1988; Cousens et al., 1989); UL48
   2480..2563    +  CDS            large T antigen (fragment): large T antigen from SV40 (simian virus 40)
   2586..2707    +  polyA_signal   SV40 poly(A) signal: SV40 polyadenylation signal
   2741..3169    -  rep_origin     f1 ori (sequence partly withheld): f1 bacteriophage origin of replication; arrow indicates direction of (+) strand synthesis
   3196..3300    +  promoter       AmpR promoter: bla
   3302..3659    +  promoter       SV40 promoter: SV40 enhancer and early promoter
   3694..4488    +  CDS            NeoR/KanR: aminoglycoside phosphotransferase from Tn5; aph(3')-II (or nptII); confers resistance to neomycin, kanamycin, and G418 (Geneticin®)
   4509..4661    +  CDS            ble (fragment): BLE_KLEPN - Experimental evidence at protein level: Swiss-Prot protein existence level 1. Binding protein with a strong affinity to the bleomycin family of antibiotics. Binds to CL990; an antimitotic-antibiotic compound. From Klebsiella pneumoniae.
   4720..4767    +  polyA_signal   HSV TK poly(A) signal: herpes simplex virus thymidine kinase polyadenylation signal (Cole and Stacy, 1985)
   4858..4874    -  polyA_signal   bGH poly(A) signal (fragment): bovine growth hormone polyadenylation signal
   5096..5684    +  rep_origin     ori: high-copy-number ColE1/pMB1/pBR322/pUC origin of replication
