[The description below was written by a language model from this plasmid's Addgene catalogue record and pLannotate feature annotations shown in this document.]
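Description:
NLS-tdPCP-GFP-VP16 is a mammalian expression plasmid built on the tdTomato-N1 backbone, an N1-type vector of about 5.8 kb. It replicates in E. coli from a high-copy ColE1/pUC-type origin and also carries an f1 phage origin. A single NeoR/KanR (Tn5 aminoglycoside phosphotransferase) gene serves both hosts. The bacterial AmpR promoter drives it for kanamycin selection, and the SV40 enhancer/early promoter drives it for G418 selection in mammalian cells, with the HSV TK polyadenylation signal terminating the cassette.

The payload is a synthetic fusion protein assembled by Gibson cloning. It consists of an N-terminal nuclear localisation signal, a tandem dimer of the bacteriophage PP7 coat protein (tdPCP), EGFP, and the transactivation domain of herpes simplex virus VP16 (UL48), followed by an SV40 poly(A) signal. The automated annotation marks only one PP7 coat protein unit, but an unannotated stretch upstream of it is large enough to hold the NLS and the first PCP copy. Short hits labelled as tight TRE promoter, large T antigen, ble and bGH poly(A) fragments are probably incidental partial matches. Expression comes from the CMV enhancer and a CMV promoter with its TATA box removed, a deliberately weakened version that the depositor notes gives low-level expression.

The PCP dimer binds PP7 RNA stem loops, so the protein can be recruited to transcripts or guide RNAs carrying these hairpins. This brings the VP16 activation domain to that location, while GFP lets its localisation and abundance be followed by fluorescence microscopy. The associated work used such constructs to study how multivalent interactions of activators affect transcription activation.
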