Addgene plasmid #183935: NLS-tdPCP-GFP-VP16
Purpose: PCP tandem dimer binding to PP7 RNA stem loops coupled to VP16 activation domain; labeled with GFP
Depositing lab: Karsten Rippe. Depositing organization: Deutsches Krebsforschungszentrum (DKFZ). Publication: Transcription activation is enhanced by multivalent interactions independent of phase separation. Trojanowski J, Frank L, Rademacher A, Mucke N, Grigaitis P, Rippe K. Mol Cell. 2022 May 4. pii: S1097-2765(22)00328-8. doi: 10.1016/j.molcel.2022.04.017. PubMed 35537448.
Backbone
  Vector backbone: tdTomato-N1
  Backbone manufacturer: Addgene #54642
  Vector type: Mammalian Expression
  Selectable markers: Neomycin (select with G418)
Growth in bacteria
  Bacterial resistance: Kanamycin, 50 μg/mL
  Growth temperature: 37°C
  Growth strain: DH5alpha
  Copy number: High Copy
Gene/Insert
  Gene/Insert name: tdPCP-GFP-VP16 (alt names: tandem PP7 coat protein; transactivation domain of UL48 (VP16))
  Species: Synthetic
  Mutation: none
  Entrez Gene: UL48 (a.k.a. HHV1gp00p27)
  Promoter: CMV (TATA box removed)
  Tag / fusion protein: NLS (N terminal on insert)
  Cloning method: Gibson Cloning
Terms and licenses: Academic/Nonprofit Terms; Industry Terms: Not Available to Industry
Depositor comments: under control of the weakened deltaTATA-CMV promoter for low level expression
How to cite: NLS-tdPCP-GFP-VP16 was a gift from Karsten Rippe (Addgene plasmid # 183935 ; http://n2t.net/addgene:183935 ; RRID:Addgene_183935)
